Addgene plasmid #187874: pEA186
Purpose: (Empty Backbone) Empty pVS1-based INTEGRATE vector with mCherry cargo
Depositing lab: Kan Wang. Depositing organization: Iowa State University. Publication: CRISPR RNA-guided integrase enables high-efficiency targeted genome engineering in Agrobacterium tumefaciens. Aliu E, Lee K, Wang K. Plant Biotechnol J. 2022 Jun 11. doi: 10.1111/pbi.13872. PubMed 35690588.
Backbone
  Vector backbone: modified pTF505
  Backbone manufacturer: Keunsub Lee
  Backbone size (bp): 6149
  Modifications to backbone: Point mutation was introduced to destroy BsaI restriction site.
  Vector type: Bacterial Expression, CRISPR
  Promoter: J23119
Growth in bacteria
  Bacterial resistance: Spectinomycin and Streptomycin, 50 & 50 μg/mL
  Growth temperature: 37°C
  Growth strain: DH5alpha
  Copy number: High Copy
Gene/Insert
  Cloning method: Restriction Enzyme
  Sequencing primers: 5′ CAAAGTGTCTcCGCGTTCTG
Terms and licenses: Academic/Nonprofit Terms; Industry Terms: Not Available to Industry
How to cite: pEA186 was a gift from Kan Wang (Addgene plasmid # 187874 ; http://n2t.net/addgene:187874 ; RRID:Addgene_187874)
