[The description below was written by a language model from this plasmid's Addgene catalogue record and pLannotate feature annotations shown in this document.]
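Description:
pEA186 is an empty-backbone bacterial CRISPR vector for INTEGRATE, the CRISPR RNA-guided integrase (transposase) approach that the associated work applies to targeted genome engineering in Agrobacterium tumefaciens. It is built on a modified pTF505 backbone in which a point mutation removes a BsaI site, and it carries two replication systems. A high-copy ColE1/pUC-type origin, with the pBR322 bom mobilisation region and a remnant of rop, supports propagation in E. coli. The pVS1 module (oriV, RepA and the StaA stability protein) provides a second replicon of the kind used for maintenance in non-E. coli hosts such as Agrobacterium. Selection is through the aadA aminoglycoside adenylyltransferase gene, which confers spectinomycin and streptomycin resistance.

The annotated payload includes an mCherry coding sequence followed by an rrnB T1 terminator, which corresponds to the red fluorescent "cargo" named in the catalogue entry, that is, the DNA intended to be inserted at the RNA-specified genomic site. A sacB cassette with its native promoter and control region encodes levansucrase, which makes cells sucrose-sensitive. This offers counter-selection that could be used to cure the plasmid, although the record does not state that use. The constitutive synthetic J23119 promoter is listed as the vector's promoter and sits just after a pair of insulating terminators (T7Te and rrnB T1).

About 7.7 kb of the 17.8 kb sequence downstream of J23119 carries no automated annotation. The transposase and Cascade-type genes, the CRISPR array and the transposon ends expected of an INTEGRATE vector are therefore not identified in the feature table. As an "empty" vector, it presumably lacks a target-specific spacer, which the user would add by restriction cloning.
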