Features (pLannotate 1.2.2; 16 found; start..end, strand, type, name):
    738..785     +  terminator     T7 terminator: transcription terminator for bacteriophage T7 RNA polymerase
    993..1700    +  CDS            mCherry: mCherry is a basic (constitutively fluorescent) red fluorescent protein published in 2004, derived from Discosoma sp.. It is reported to be a very rapidly-maturing monomer with low acid sensitivity.
   1722..1793    +  terminator     rrnB T1 terminator: transcription terminator T1 from the E. coli rrnB gene
   1945..2390    +  promoter       sacB promoter: sacR; sacB promoter and control region
   2391..3812    +  CDS            SacB: secreted levansucrase that renders bacterial growth sensitive to sucrose; Bacillus subtilis sacB; negative selection marker
   4038..4823    +  CDS            SmR: aminoglycoside adenylyltransferase (Murphy, 1985); aadA; confers resistance to spectinomycin and streptomycin
   5069..5657    +  rep_origin     ori: high-copy-number ColE1/pMB1/pBR322/pUC origin of replication
   5843..5983    -  misc_feature   bom: basis of mobility region from pBR322
   6085..6124    -  CDS            rop (fragment): Rop protein, which maintains plasmids at low copy number; rop
   6327..6521    -  rep_origin     pVS1 oriV: origin of replication for the Pseudomonas plasmid pVS1 (Heeb et al., 2000)
   6587..7660    -  CDS            pVS1 RepA: replication protein from the Pseudomonas plasmid pVS1 (Heeb et al., 2000)
   8089..8718    -  CDS            pVS1 StaA: stability protein from the Pseudomonas plasmid pVS1 (Heeb et al., 2000)
   9278..9679    -  CDS            Y4CG_SINFN (fragment): Protein inferred from homology: Swiss-Prot protein existence level 3. From Sinorhizobium fredii (strain NBRC 101917 / NGR234).
   9968..9995    +  terminator     T7Te terminator: phage T7 early transcription terminator
   9996..10067   -  terminator     rrnB T1 terminator: transcription terminator T1 from the E. coli rrnB gene
  10082..10116   +  promoter       J23119 promoter: bacterial promoter (Registry of Standard Biological Parts BBa J23119)
>Addgene plasmid #187874 | pEA186 | addgene full sequence | sequence record 368899 | Addgene NGS Result
GTGAAATGGTATTATAAGACAATCACCTTTCTGCCAGAGTTGTGCAACAACGAGTCACTGGCTGCAAAGT
GTCTCCGCGTTCTGCATGGATTTAACTATCAGTATGAGACACGAAATATCGGCGTTTCATTTCCGCTTTG
GTGTGATGCAACGGTTGGAAAAAAGATTTCATTTGTCAGCAAGAACAAGATAGAACTCGACTTACTACTT
AAACAACACTATTTCGTCCAAATGGAACAACTTCAATACTTTCATATATCCAACACTGTTCTCGTCCCAG
AAGATTGTACATACGTTTCCTTTAGACGCTGTCAATCTATAGATAAGCTCACAGCAGCAGGGCTGGCAAG
GAAAATCAGACGCCTGGAGAAACGTGCTCTATCTAGAGGCGAGCAATTTGACCCATCATCTTTTGCTCAA
AAAGAGCATACTGCAATAGCGCACTACCACTCACTTGGGGAGTCCAGCAAACAGACGAACCGCAACTTTC
GACTCAATATCAGGATGCTCTCGGAGCAACCCCGTGAGGGGAACTCGATTTTTAGTAGCTATGGCTTATC
AAATTCAGAAAACTCGTTTCAGCCTGTACCCTTAATCTGACGATATACCATGGGTGAACTGCCGAGTAGG
TAGCTGATAACGAGACCTCTGTCTTGTCAGCTAGGGTGGTCTCGTGAACTGCCGAGTAGGTAGCTGATAA
CGGATCCGAATTCGCTGCTGCCACCGCTGAGCAATAACTAGCATAACCCCTTGGGGCCTCTAAACGGGTC
TTGAGGGGTTTTTTGCTGAAACCTCAGGCATTTGTTGTTGATACAACCATAAAATGATAATTACACCCAT
AAATTGATAATTATCACACCCATAAATTGATATTGCCTCTTCATGGTCTAAACTTCAGTAAGTTTACGAC
ATTTTCCTCGAGGTCATTTCTTTACGGCTAGCTCAGCCCTAGGTATTATGCTAGCGAATTCATTAAAGAG
GAGAAAACGCGTATGGTGAGCAAGGGCGAGGAGGATAACATGGCCATCATCAAGGAGTTCATGCGCTTCA
AGGTGCACATGGAGGGCTCCGTGAACGGCCACGAGTTCGAGATCGAGGGCGAGGGCGAGGGCCGCCCCTA
CGAGGGCACCCAGACCGCCAAGCTGAAGGTGACCAAGGGTGGCCCCCTGCCCTTCGCCTGGGACATCCTG
TCCCCTCAGTTCATGTACGGCTCCAAGGCCTACGTGAAGCACCCCGCCGACATCCCCGACTACTTGAAGC
TGTCCTTCCCCGAGGGCTTCAAGTGGGAGCGCGTGATGAACTTCGAGGACGGCGGCGTGGTGACCGTGAC
CCAGGACTCCTCCCTGCAGGACGGCGAGTTCATCTACAAGGTGAAGCTGCGCGGCACCAACTTCCCCTCC
GACGGCCCCGTAATGCAGAAGAAGACCATGGGCTGGGAGGCCTCCTCCGAGCGGATGTACCCCGAGGACG
GCGCCCTGAAGGGCGAGATCAAGCAGAGGCTGAAGCTGAAGGACGGCGGCCACTACGACGCTGAGGTCAA
GACCACCTACAAGGCCAAGAAGCCCGTGCAGCTGCCCGGCGCCTACAACGTCAACATCAAGTTGGACATC
ACCTCCCACAACGAGGACTACACCATCGTGGAACAGTACGAACGCGCCGAGGGCCGCCACTCCACCGGCG
GCATGGAGGAGCTGTACAGATCTTAAAAGCTTTAAGGATCTCAAATAAAACGAAAGGCTCAGTCGAAAGA
CTGGGCCTTTCGTTTTATCTGTTGTTTGTCGGTGAACGCTCTCCTTACTGCAGTAGTTTTGCTGAAATAC
TCGATTCACAAAAATATCAACTTATGGTTGTTTTGTGAGATATCAATATATGGTTGTTTTGTGGTTAAGT
TGCTGATTATAAATAATTATTAAATATCACTTTATGGTTGCATCAACAGGTACCCACATATACCTGCCGT
TCACTATTATTTAGTGAAATGAGATATTATGATATTTTCTGAATTGTGATTAAAAAGGCAACTTTATGCC
CATGCAACAGAAACTATAAAAAATACAGAGAATGAAAAGAAACAGATAGATTTTTTAGTTCTTTAGGCCC
GTAGTCTGCAAATCCTTTTATGATTTTCTATCAAACAAAAGAGGAAAATAGACCAGTTGCAATCCAAACG
AGAGTCTAATAGAATGAGGTCGAAAAGTAAATCGCGCGGGTTTGTTACTGATAAAGCAGGCAAGACCTAA
AATGTGTAAAGGGCAAAGTGTATACTTTGGCGTCACCCCTTACATATTTTAGGTCTTTTTTTATTGTGCG
TAACTAACTTGCCATCTTCAAACAGGAGGGCTGGAAGAAGCAGACCGCTAACACAGTACATAAAAAAGGA
GACATGAACGATGAACATCAAAAAGTTTGCAAAACAAGCAACAGTATTAACCTTTACTACCGCACTGCTG
GCAGGAGGCGCAACTCAAGCGTTTGCGAAAGAAACGAACCAAAAGCCATATAAGGAAACATACGGCATTT
CCCATATTACACGCCATGATATGCTGCAAATCCCTGAACAGCAAAAAAATGAAAAATATCAAGTTTCTGA
ATTTGATTCGTCCACAATTAAAAATATCTCTTCTGCAAAAGGCCTGGACGTTTGGGACAGCTGGCCATTA
CAAAACGCTGACGGCACTGTCGCAAACTATCACGGCTACCACATCGTCTTTGCATTAGCCGGAGATCCTA
AAAATGCGGATGACACATCGATTTACATGTTCTATCAAAAAGTCGGCGAAACTTCTATTGACAGCTGGAA
AAACGCTGGCCGCGTCTTTAAAGACAGCGACAAATTCGATGCAAATGATTCTATCCTAAAAGACCAAACA
CAAGAATGGTCAGGTTCAGCCACATTTACATCTGACGGAAAAATCCGTTTATTCTACACTGATTTCTCCG
GTAAACATTACGGCAAACAAACACTGACAACTGCACAAGTTAACGTATCAGCATCAGACAGCTCTTTGAA
CATCAACGGTGTAGAGGATTATAAATCAATCTTTGACGGTGACGGAAAAACGTATCAAAATGTACAGCAG
TTCATCGATGAAGGCAACTACAGCTCAGGCGACAACCATACGCTGAGAGATCCTCACTACGTAGAAGATA
AAGGCCACAAATACTTAGTATTTGAAGCAAACACTGGAACTGAAGATGGCTACCAAGGCGAAGAATCTTT
ATTTAACAAAGCATACTATGGCAAAAGCACATCATTCTTCCGTCAAGAAAGTCAAAAACTTCTGCAAAGC
GATAAAAAACGCACGGCTGAGTTAGCAAACGGCGCTCTCGGTATGATTGAGCTAAACGATGATTACACAC
TGAAAAAAGTGATGAAACCGCTGATTGCATCTAACACAGTAACAGATGAAATTGAACGCGCGAACGTCTT
TAAAATGAACGGCAAATGGTACCTGTTCACTGACTCCCGCGGATCAAAAATGACGATTGACGGCATTACG
TCTAACGATATTTACATGCTTGGTTATGTTTCTAATTCTTTAACTGGCCCATACAAGCCGCTGAACAAAA
CTGGCCTTGTGTTAAAAATGGATCTTGATCCTAACGATGTAACCTTTACTTACTCACACTTCGCTGTACC
TCAAGCGAAAGGAAACAATGTCGTGATTACAAGCTATATGACAAACAGAGGATTCTACGCAGACAAACAA
TCAACGTTTGCGCCGAGCTTCCTGCTGAACATCAAAGGCAAGAAAACATCTGTTGTCAAAGACAGCATCC
TTGAACAAGGACAATTAACAGTTAACAAATAAGGTACCATTATTCTTAAATTATTCAATTAGATAATAAT
TGAATAATTTAACGATTTCCCTTTCATATTTGATATTGATTAGCTCACCAATCAATACAATTCGCCGTCG
TTCAATGAGAATGGATAAGAGGCTCGTGGGATTGACGTGAGGGGGCAGGGATGGCTATATTTCTGGGAGC
GAACTCCGGGCGATATCACTAGTTGTAGGGAGGGATCCATGGCTCGTGAAGCGGTTATCGCCGAAGTATC
AACTCAACTATCAGAGGTAGTTGGCGTCATCGAGCGCCATCTCGAACCGACGTTGCTGGCCGTACATTTG
TACGGCTCCGCAGTGGATGGCGGCCTGAAGCCACACAGTGATATTGATTTGCTGGTTACGGTGACCGTAA
GGCTTGATGAAACAACGCGGCGAGCTTTGATCAACGACCTTTTGGAAACTTCGGCTTCCCCTGGAGAGAG
CGAGATTCTCCGCGCTGTAGAAGTCACCATTGTTGTGCACGACGACATCATTCCGTGGCGTTATCCAGCT
AAGCGCGAACTGCAATTTGGAGAATGGCAGCGCAATGACATTCTTGCAGGTATCTTCGAGCCAGCCACAA
TCGACATTGATCTGGCTATCTTGCTGACAAAAGCAAGAGAACATAGCGTTGCCTTGGTAGGTCCAGCGGC
GGAGGAACTCTTTGATCCGGTTCCTGAACAGGATCTATTTGAGGCGCTAAATGAAACCTTAACGCTATGG
AACTCGCCGCCCGACTGGGCTGGCGATGAGCGAAATGTAGTGCTTACGTTGTCCCGCATTTGGTACAGCG
CAGTAACCGGCAAAATCGCGCCGAAGGATGTCGCTGCCGACTGGGCAATGGAGCGCCTGCCGGCCCAGTA
TCAGCCCGTCATACTTGAAGCTAGACAGGCTTATCTTGGACAAGAAGAAGATCGCTTGGCCTCGCGCGCA
GATCAGTTGGAAGAATTTGTCCACTACGTGAAAGGCGAGATCACCAAGGTAGTCGGCAAATAATGTCTAG
CTAGAAATTCGTTCAAGCCGACGCCGCTTCGCGGCGCGGCTTAACTCAAGCGTTAGATGCACTAAGCACA
TAATTGCTCACAGCCAAACTATCAGGTCAAGTCTGCTTTTATTATTTTTAAGCGTGCATAATAAGCCCTA
CACAAATTGGGAGATATATCATGCATGACCAAAATCCCTTAACGTGAGTTTTCGTTCCACTGAGCGTCAG
ACCCCGTAGAAAAGATCAAAGGATCTTCTTGAGATCCTTTTTTTCTGCGCGTAATCTGCTGCTTGCAAAC
AAAAAAACCACCGCTACCAGCGGTGGTTTGTTTGCCGGATCAAGAGCTACCAACTCTTTTTCCGAAGGTA
ACTGGCTTCAGCAGAGCGCAGATACCAAATACTGTCCTTCTAGTGTAGCCGTAGTTAGGCCACCACTTCA
AGAACTCTGTAGCACCGCCTACATACCTCGCTCTGCTAATCCTGTTACCAGTGGCTGCTGCCAGTGGCGA
TAAGTCGTGTCTTACCGGGTTGGACTCAAGACGATAGTTACCGGATAAGGCGCAGCGGTCGGGCTGAACG
GGGGGTTCGTGCACACAGCCCAGCTTGGAGCGAACGACCTACACCGAACTGAGATACCTACAGCGTGAGC
TATGAGAAAGCGCCACGCTTCCCGAAGGGAGAAAGGCGGACAGGTATCCGGTAAGCGGCAGGGTCGGAAC
AGGAGAGCGCACGAGGGAGCTTCCAGGGGGAAACGCCTGGTATCTTTATAGTCCTGTCGGGTTTCGCCAC
CTCTGACTTGAGCGTCGATTTTTGTGATGCTCGTCAGGGGGGCGGAGCCTATGGAAAAACGCCAGCAACG
CGGCCTTTTTACGGTTCCTGGCCTTTTGCTGGCCTTTTGCTCACATGTTCTTTCCTGCGTTATCCCCTGA
TTCTGTGGATAACCGTATTACCGCCTTTGAGTGAGCTGATACCGCTCGCCGCAGCCGAACGACCGAGCGC
AGCGAGTCAGTGAGCGAGGAAGCGGAAGAGCGCCTGATGCGGTATTTTCTCCTTACGCATCTGTGCGGTA
TTTCACACCGCATATGGTGCACTCTCAGTACAATCTGCTCTGATGCCGCATAGTTAAGCCAGTATACACT
CCGCTATCGCTACGTGACTGGGTCATGGCTGCGCCCCGACACCCGCCAACACCCGCTGACGCGCCCTGAC
GGGCTTGTCTGCTCCCGGCATCCGCTTACAGACAAGCTGTGACCGTCTCCGGGAGCTGCATGTGTCAGAG
GTTTTCACCGTCATCACCGAAACGCGCGAGGCAGGGTGCCTTGATGTGGGCGCCGGCGGTCGAGTGGCGA
CGGCGCGGCTTGTCCGCGCCCTGGTAGATTGCCTGGCCGTAGGCCAGCCATTTTTGAGCGGCCAGCGGCC
GCGATAGGCCGACGCGAAGCGGCGGGGCGTAGGGAGCGCAGCGACCGAAGGGTAGGCGCTTTTTGCAGCT
CTTCGGCTGTGCGCTGGCCAGACAGTTATGCACAGGCCAGGCGGGTTTTAAGAGTTTTAATAAGTTTTAA
AGAGTTTTAGGCGGAAAAATCGCCTTTTTTCTCTTTTATATCAGTCACTTACATGTGTGACCGGTTCCCA
ATGTACGGCTTTGGGTTCCCAATGTACGGGTTCCGGTTCCCAATGTACGGCTTTGGGTTCCCAATGTACG
TGCTATCCACAGGAAAGATACCTTTTCGACCTTTTTCCCCTGCTAGGGCAATTTGCCCTAGCATCTGCTC
CGTACATTAGGAACCGGCGGATGCTTCGCCCTCGATCAGGTTGCGGTAGCGCATGACTAGGATCGGGCCA
GCCTGCCCCGCCTCCTCCTTCAAATCGTACTCCGGCAGGTCATTTGACCCGATCAGCTTGCGCACGGTGA
AACAGAACTTCTTGAACTCTCCGGCGCTGCCACTGCGTTCGTAGATCGTCTTGAACAACCATCTGGCTTC
TGCCTTGCCTGCGGCGCGGCGTGCCAGGCGGTAGAGAAAACGGCCGATGCCGGGATCGATCAAAAAGTAA
TCGGGGTGAACCGTCAGCACGTCCGGGTTCTTGCCTTCTGTGATCTCGCGGTACATCCAATCAGCTAGCT
CGATCTCGATGTACTCCGGCCGCCCGGTTTCGCTCTTTACGATCTTGTAGCGGCTAATCAAGGCTTCACC
CTCGGATACCGTCACCAGGCGGCCGTTCTTGGCCTTCTTCGTACGCTGCATGGCAACGTGCGTGGTGTTT
AACCGAATGCAGGTTTCTACCAGGTCGTCTTTCTGCTTTCCGCCATCGGCTCGCCGGCAGAACTTGAGTA
CGTCCGCAACGTGTGGACGGAACACGCGGCCGGGCTTGTCTCCCTTCCCTTCCCGGTATCGGTTCATGGA
TTCGGTTAGATGGGAAACCGCCATCAGTACCAGGTCGTAATCCCACACACTGGCCATGCCGGCCGGCCCT
GCGGAAACCTCTACGTGCCCGTCTGGAAGCTCGTAGCGGATCACCTCGCCAGCTCGTCGGTCACGCTTCG
ACAGACGGAAAACGGCCACGTCCATGATGCTGCGACTATCGCGGGTGCCCACGTCATAGAGCATCGGAAC
GAAAAAATCTGGTTGCTCGTCGCCCTTGGGCGGCTTCCTAATCGACGGCGCACCGGCTGCCGGCGGTTGC
CGGGATTCTTTGCGGATTCGATCAGCGGCCGCTTGCCACGATTCACCGGGGCGTGCTTCTGCCTCGATGC
GTTGCCGCTGGGCGGCCTGCGCGGCCTTCAACTTCTCCACCAGGTCATCACCCAGCGCCGCGCCGATTTG
TACCGGGCCGGATGGTTTGCGACCGCTCACGCCGATTCCTCGGGCTTGGGGGTTCCAGTGCCATTGCAGG
GCCGGCAGACAACCCAGCCGCTTACGCCTGGCCAACCGCCCGTTCCTCCACACATGGGGCATTCCACGGC
GTCGGTGCCTGGTTGTTCTTGATTTTCCATGCCGCCTCCTTTAGCCGCTAAAATTCATCTACTCATTTAT
TCATTTGCTCATTTACTCTGGTAGCTGCGCGATGTATTCAGATAGCAGCTCGGTAATGGTCTTGCCTTGG
CGTACCGCGTACATCTTCAGCTTGGTGTGATCCTCCGCCGGCAACTGAAAGTTGACCCGCTTCATGGCTG
GCGTGTCTGCCAGGCTGGCCAACGTTGCAGCCTTGCTGCTGCGTGCGCTCGGACGGCCGGCACTTAGCGT
GTTTGTGCTTTTGCTCATTTTCTCTTTACCTCATTAACTCAAATGAGTTTTGATTTAATTTCAGCGGCCA
GCGCCTGGACCTCGCGGGCAGCGTCGCCCTCGGGTTCTGATTCAAGAACGGTTGTGCCGGCGGCGGCAGT
GCCTGGGTAGCTCACGCGCTGCGTGATACGGGACTCAAGAATGGGCAGCTCGTACCCGGCCAGCGCCTCG
GCAACCTCACCGCCGATGCGCGTGCCTTTGATCGCCCGCGACACGACAAAGGCCGCTTGTAGCCTTCCAT
CCGTGACCTCAATGCGCTGCTTAACCAGCTCCACCAGGTCGGCGGTGGCCCATATGTCGTAAGGGCTTGG
CTGCACCGGAATCAGCACGAAGTCGGCTGCCTTGATCGCGGACACAGCCAAGTCCGCCGCCTGGGGCGCT
CCGTCGATCACTACGAAGTCGCGCCGGCCGATGGCCTTCACGTCGCGGTCAATCGTCGGGCGGTCGATGC
CGACAACGGTTAGCGGTTGATCTTCCCGCACGGCCGCCCAATCGCGGGCACTGCCCTGGGGATCGGAATC
GACTAACAGAACATCGGCCCCGGCGAGTTGCAGGGCGCGGGCTAGATGGGTTGCGATGGTCGTCTTGCCT
GACCCGCCTTTCTGGTTAAGTACAGCGATAACCTTCATGCGTTCCCCTTGCGTATTTGTTTATTTACTCA
TCGCATCATATACGCAGCGACCGCATGACGCAAGCTGTTTTACTCAAATACACATCACCTTTTTAGACGG
CGGCGCTCGGTTTCTTCAGCGGCCAAGCTGGCCGGCCAGGCCGCCAGCTTGGCATCAGACAAACCGGCCA
GGATTTCATGCAGCCGCACGGTTGAGACGTGCGCGGGCGGCTCGAACACGTACCCGGCCGCGATCATCTC
CGCCTCGATCTCTTCGGTAATGAAAAACGGTTCGTCCTGGCCGTCCTGGTGCGGTTTCATGCTTGTTCCT
CTTGGCGTTCATTCTCGGCGGCCGCCAGGGCGTCGGCCTCGGTCAATGCGTCCTCACGGAAGGCACCGCG
CCGCCTGGCCTCGGTGGGCGTCACTTCCTCGCTGCGCTCAAGTGCGCGGTACAGGGTCGAGCGATGCACG
CCAAGCAGTGCAGCCGCCTCTTTCACGGTGCGGCCTTCCTGGTCGATCAGCTCGCGGGCGTGCGCGATCT
GTGCCGGGGTGAGGGTAGGGCGGGGGCCAAACTTCACGCCTCGGGCCTTGGCGGCCTCGCGCCCGCTCCG
GGTGCGGTCGATGATTAGGGAACGCTCGAACTCGGCAATGCCGGCGAACACGGTCAACACCATGCGGCCG
GCCGGCGTGGTGGTGTCGGCCCACGGCTCTGCCAGGCTACGCAGGCCCGCGCCGGCCTCCTGGATGCGCT
CGGCAATGTCCAGTAGGTCGCGGGTGCTGCGGGCCAGGCGGTCTAGCCTGGTCACTGTCACAACGTCGCC
AGGGCGTAGGTGGTCAAGCATCCTGGCCAGCTCCGGGCGGTCGCGCCTGGTGCCGGTGATCTTCTCGGAA
AACAGCTTGGTGCAGCCGGCCGCGTGCAGTTCGGCCCGTTGGTTGGTCAAGTCCTGGTCGTCGGTGCTGA
CGCGGGCATAGCCCAGCAGGCCAGCGGCGGCGCTCTTGTTCATGGCGTAATGTCTCCGGTTCTAGTCGCA
AGTATTCTACTTTATGCGACTAAAACACGCGACAAGAAAACGCCAGGAAAAGGGCAGGGCGGCAGCCTGT
CGCGTAACTTAGGACTTGTGCGACATGTCGTTTTCAGAAGACGGCTGCACTGAACGTCAGAAGCCGACTG
CACTATAGCAGCGGAGGGGTTGGATCAAAGTACTTTAAAGTACTTTAAAGTACTTTAAAGTACTTTGATC
CCGAGGGGAACCCTGTGGTTGGCATGCGGCTCACCTTCGGGTGGGCCTTTCTGCGGAGAGCGTTCACCGA
CAAACAACAGATAAAACGAAAGGCCCAGTCTTTCGACTGAGCCTTTCGTTTTATTTGAGATCCTTAAAGC
TTTGACAGCTAGCTCAGTCCTAGGTATAATACTAGCGTCGACAGGATCCGAATTCGAGCTCGGTATAAGG
AGATATACCATGGCGACAAGTTTACCTACGCCCTCAGCAATTACGACTTCGGCGTTAGAGTATGCATTCC
ATACTCCCGCTCGCAATCTAACGAAATCTCGCGGAAAAAACATTCATCGTTATGTCAGTGTAAAGATGAG
TAAGAGGATTACGGTAGAATCTACTCTAGAGTGTGATGCCTGCTATCACTTTGATTTTGAGCCAAGTATT
GTTCGCTTTTGCGCTCAACCGATTCGATTTTTATATTATCTCAATGGTCAGTCTCACTCCTATGTTCCTG
ACTTTCTAGTTCAATTTGATACCAACGAGTTTGTTCTATATGAAGTAAAGTCAGCTTATGCTAAGAACAA
ACCTGATTTTGATGTTGAATGGGAGGCGAAAGTAAAAGCAGCAACTGAACTAGGGCTAGAATTGGAGCTT
GTTGAAGAGAGTGATATTAGGGATACGGTTGTATTAAATAATCTTAAGCGCATGCATCGTTATGCTTCGA
AAGATGAGCTGAATAACGTACATAACTCTCTCTTAAAAATAATAAAGTACAATGGCGCCCAATCTGCAAG
ATGCTTGGGAGAACAGTTGGGTTTAAAAGGCCGAACTGTTTTACCAATTTTGTGCGATTTGCTGTCAAGG
TGTTTACTCGATACACGTTTGGATAAGCCTCTATCTCTTGAATCTCGATTTGAGTTGGCCAGTTATGGCT
AAGAAAGGGTTCTCAAGTTTCCATAGAAAAGCAGTCTCTTCCCAAGATACGCTTGAATCGATAGAGCTTG
TCTCTAGCGCTAATTGTCTAGAAAGTGTTACGTATCAAGATATATCAGCATTTCCCGAAACAATTGCGGT
AGAGATTAATTTCCGATTAAGCATTCTTCGCTTTTTAGCGCGAAAGTGCGAAACCATTGTGGCCAAATCA
ATTGAACCACATCGTGTAGAGCTACAGCAAAACTATAGTAGAAAAATACCCAGTGCAATAACGATATATC
GATGGTGGCTTGCTTTTCGAAAATCAGACTACAACCCCATTAGCTTAGCACCTAATATCAAGGATAGAGG
TAATAGAGAGACAAAAGTGTCAACAGTTGTTGATTCTATTATGGAACAGGCAGTTGAAAGAGTTATATCT
GGACGAAAAGTCAATGTTAGCTCTGCATATAAACGTGTTCGACGAAAAGTTCGTCAATACAATCTAACTC
ATGGAACGAAATACACGTATCCTAAGTACGAATCTGTAAGAAAGCGAGTAAAAAAGAAAACCCCATTTGA
GTTATTAGCCGCAGGGAAAGGGGAGAGAGTAGCTAAGAGAGAGTTTCGCCGAATGGGAAAAAAGATCCTC
ACGTCTAGCGTGCTAGAGAGGGTTGAAATAGATCACACTGTCGTTGACCTTTTTGCAGTACACGAAGAGT
ATCGAATCCCATTGGGCCGACCTTGGCTTACTCAATTGGTTGATTGTTACAGTAAAGCTGTAATCGGTTT
TTATTTAGGTTTCGAGCCTCCTAGCTATGTGTCGGTTTCCCTTGCACTTAAGAATGCAATACAACGCAAA
GATGACTTAATCTCCTCGTATGAATCGATCGAGAATGAATGGCTATGTTATGGCATCCCAGACCTACTCG
TAACTGATAATGGTAAAGAGTTTTTGTCGAAAGCATTTGATCAAGCATGTGAATCACTATTGATCAATGT
GCATCAAAATAAAGTTGAGACGCCCGACAACAAACCTCATGTTGAACGTAACTACGGGACTATTAATACT
TCTCTGTTAGACGATTTACCTGGGAAATCCTTCAGCCAGTACCTTCAAAGAGAAGGGTACGACTCTGTGG
GAGAAGCTACCCTTACACTCAATGAGATTAGAGAAATTTACTTAATTTGGTTGGTGGATATTTATCATAA
AAAACCCAATCAGAGAGGCACTAATTGTCCTAATGTTGCGTGGAAAAAGGGTTGTCAAGAATGGGAACCA
GAGGAGTTCTCTGGTTCTAAAGACGAATTAGACTTTAAATTTGCTATTGTTGATTACAAACAACTTACTA
AAGTAGGGATAACTGTCTACAAAGAACTGAGTTATAGCAATGACCGTTTAGCTGAATATAGAGGGAAGAA
AGGAAACCATAAAGTTCAGTTCAAGTATAACCCTGAGTGTATGGCAGTTATTTGGGTGTTGGATGAGGAT
ATGAATGAGTACTTTACAGTTAATGCGATTGACTACGAATATGCAAGTAGAGTATCACTTTGGCAACATA
AATATAACATGAAATATCAAGCAGAACTAAATTCAGCAGAATATGATGAGGACAAGGAAATTGATGCAGA
AATAAAAATTGAAGAAATCGCAGATCGTTCAATTGTTAAGACTAACAAAATCAGAGCTCGGAGGCGTGGC
GCTAGGCATCAAGAGAATAGCGCAAGGGCTAAGTCAATCAGTAATGCGAACCCGGCCTCGATACAAAAAC
ATGAAGATGAAATCGTTAGTGCAGATAATGACGATTGGGATATTGATTATGTCTGAGAAATCGTCAAATG
AGTGAAACGCGTGAGGCTCGTATATCAAGAGCTAAAAGGGCATTTGTATCCACACCGAGCGTTAGGAAAA
TCTTGAGTTACATGGATAGATGTAGAGATCTATCAGACCTAGAGTCTGAGCCTACATGCATGATGGTCTA
TGGTGCTTCGGGTGTAGGTAAAACGACCGTCATCAAGAAATACTTAAATCAAAACAGAAGAGAGTCCGAA
GCCGGGGGCGATATAATACCGGTTTTGCATATTGAGTTGCCAGACAATGCGAAGCCAGTAGATGCAGCAA
GGGAATTGCTGGTTGAAATGGGTGACCCGCTAGCACTTTATGAAACTGACTTAGCTAGATTGACGAAAAG
ACTGACTGAATTAATCCCTGCGGTCGGCGTGAAGCTGATTATTATCGATGAGTTCCAACATTTGGTGGAA
GAAAGGTCAAATCGGGTTCTTACCCAAGTAGGTAATTGGCTAAAAATGATACTTAACAAAACGAAATGTC
CAATTGTTATATTTGGTATGCCATACTCAAAAGTTGTACTGCAAGCAAACTCGCAACTTCACGGGCGATT
TTCCATTCAGGTTGAACTGCGCCCCTTTAGCTACCAGGGAGGTAGAGGTGTATTTAAAACTTTTTTGGAA
TACCTTGATAAAGCCCTACCTTTTGAAAAACAGGCTGGCTTAGCCAACGAAAGTTTGCAGAAAAAATTGT
ATGCATTCTCTCAGGGAAACATGCGTTCGTTGAGAAACCTTATTTATCAAGCATCTATCGAAGCAATTGA
TAATCAGCATGAGACGATAACCGAAGAAGATTTCGTTTTTGCATCGAAGTTGACATCGGGCGATAAACCC
AACTCATGGAAAAATCCTTTTGAGGAGGGTGTTGAGGTAACAGAAGATATGTTACGACCGCCACCAAAAG
ATATTGGTTGGGAGGACTATTTGAGACATTCAACCCCGAGAGTGAGTAAACCAGGTAGAAATAAAAACTT
TTTCGAATAACCTAGGCTGCTGGAAGGAGATATACATATGTTTTTGCAAAGACCTAAACCTTACAGCGAT
GAAAGTTTAGAAAGTTTCTTTATCCGAGTGGCTAACAAAAATGGCTACGGTGATGTCCATCGCTTCCTAG
AAGCCACTAAACGATTCCTTCAAGACATTGACCATAATGGCTATCAAACCTTTCCGACTGATATAACTCG
GATAAACCCATACTCAGCTAAAAACAGTTCCAGCGCACGAACTGCGTCATTCCTGAAACTTGCACAATTG
ACATTTAATGAACCGCCAGAGCTACTTGGGTTGGCAATTAACAGAACAAACATGAAATACTCGCCGTCAA
CTAGCGCGGTTGTTAGAGGTGCAGAAGTCTTTCCTCGCAGTTTACTACGGACGCACTCCATCCCCTGCTG
TCCTTTGTGTCTGCGAGAAAATGGCTACGCCTCCTACCTTTGGCACTTTCAGGGGTACGAATACTGCCAC
AGCCATAACGTACCTTTAATTACCACTTGTAGCTGTGGTAAGGAGTTTGACTACCGAGTATCTGGGTTAA
AGGGCATTTGCTGCAAATGCAAGGAGCCTATCACCTTAACCAGCAGGGAGAACGGTCATGAGGCAGCGTG
TACTGTTTCAAACTGGCTTGCTGGCCATGAATCTAAACCTCTGCCAAATCTTCCTAAAAGCTACCGATGG
GGTTTAGTTCATTGGTGGATGGGTATTAAAGATAGCGAGTTCGATCACTTTTCGTTCGTTCAATTTTTCT
CAAACTGGCCAAGGTCATTCCACTCGATAATCGAAGATGAAGTAGAGTTCAACCTTGAGCATGCTGTTGT
CAGCACGTCTGAATTACGACTAAAAGATCTTCTTGGTCGATTGTTTTTCGGTTCAATTCGGTTACCTGAG
CGGAATCTTCAACACAATATCATCCTTGGTGAGCTTCTCTGCTATTTAGAAAATCGTTTATGGCAAGACA
AGGGATTAATCGCCAACCTCAAAATGAACGCGTTAGAGGCGACTGTAATGTTAAATTGTAGCCTCGATCA
GATTGCATCAATGGTTGAACAACGCATCTTGAAGCCAAATCGAAAAAGCAAGCCCAACAGCCCTCTTGAT
GTTACCGATTATCTATTTCATTTCGGCGATATTTTCTGTCTTTGGTTAGCTGAGTTCCAAAGCGATGAGT
TTAACCGTTCGTTTTATGTGTCGAGGTGGTAAATGCAAACTCTGAAAGAACTAATCGCATCCAATCCTGA
CGACTTAACAACTGAACTTAAGAGAGCATTTCGTCCACTCACACCGCATATTGCAATTGATGGTAATGAA
CTTGACGCACTGACGATATTAGTCAATTTAACCGATAAGACTGATGATCAGAAAGACCTGCTCGATCGAG
CCAAATGCAAGCAAAAACTTCGAGATGAAAAATGGTGGGCTAGCTGCATAAATTGCGTTAATTACAGACA
AAGCCATAACCCAAAATTCCCGGATATACGTTCTGAAGGCGTGATTCGAACCCAAGCCCTGGGTGAATTA
CCGAGTTTCCTACTCTCGTCCTCAAAAATCCCACCATACCATTGGTCATATAGCCATGATTCAAAATACG
TCAACAAAAGCGCATTCCTCACCAATGAGTTTTGTTGGGATGGTGAGATCTCATGTTTGGGTGAGCTTCT
TAAAGATGCAGATCACCCACTTTGGAATACTTTGAAAAAGTTAGGTTGTTCTCAAAAAACTTGCAAAGCA
ATGGCAAAACAACTAGCTGATATTACTCTCACGACTATCAATGTCACACTCGCACCAAATTACCTGACTC
AAATATCTCTCCCCGATAGTGATACATCCTACATTTCACTCTCTCCTGTTGCATCGCTATCGATGCAAAG
CCACTTTCATCAGAGGCTCCAAGATGAAAATCGGCATAGCGCGATAACGCGGTTTAGCCGAACTACCAAC
ATGGGGGTCACTGCGATGACATGTGGCGGCGCATTTAGAATGTTAAAGTCTGGCGCTAAGTTTTCCAGCC
CCCCTCATCACCGATTAAACAGTAAACGAAGTTGGTTGACGTCAGAGCATGTTCAGTCATTAAAACAGTA
CCAGCGCCTCAACAAAAGCCTCATACCTGAAAACTCTCGGATTGCACTCCGTAGAAAATACAAAATCGAG
CTTCAAAATATGGTCAGATCTTGGTTTGCAATGCAAGACCATACCCTTGATTCGAACATACTTATCCAAC
ATTTGAATCATGACCTATCTTACTTAGGAGCCACAAAACGTTTTGCATACGATCCAGCGATGACCAAGCT
CTTTACTGAGCTTTTGAAACGAGAGTTATCAAATTCAATCAATAATGGTGAGCAACACACTAATGGATCG
TTTTTAGTCCTACCGAATATCAGGGTTTGTGGCGCAACAGCTTTAAGCTCCCCGGTAACGGTGGGGATTC
CATCACTTACAGCTTTCTTTGGCTTCGTTCACGCATTTGAACGGAATATAAATCGCACCACCTCATCGTT
TCGTGTTGAATCCTTTGCGATATGCGTCCATCAACTACATGTCGAGAAGCGAGGTTTGACAGCAGAGTTT
GTGGAAAAAGGCGACGGGACTATATCCGCTCCCGCGACCCGGGATGACTGGCAGTGTGATGTCGTATTTA
GCCTTATTTTGAACACCAACTTTGCTCAACATATTGACCAAGATACGTTAGTTACATCACTACCAAAGCG
ATTGGCTCGGGGTTCAGCAAAAATTGCGATTGATGACTTTAAACATATCAACTCATTCTCGACATTAGAA
ACAGCGATCGAATCTCTGCCAATAGAAGCTGGTAGGTGGTTATCACTTTACGCACAGTCAAACAATAATC
TAAGTGATCTATTAGCAGCCATGACAGAGGACCATCAGCTCATGGCAAGCTGCGTCGGTTACCACTTGTT
AGAAGAGCCCAAAGATAAACCAAACTCCCTCAGAGGTTACAAACACGCTATCGCCGAGTGCATCATTGGA
CTCATTAACTCAATCACCTTTAGCTCAGAGACTGATCCCAACACAATCTTTTGGTCGCTAAAGAACTATC
AAAACTACCTAGTGGTACAGCCAAGGAGTATCAACGATGAAACTACCGACAAATCTAGCCTATGAGCGCT
CTATCGACCCATCAGATGTCTGTTTTTTTGTCGTCTGGCCCGATGATAGAAAAACACCTTTAACCTACAA
TTCTCGTACTCTGCTCGGGCAAATGGAAGCGGCATCATTAGCCTATGATGTCTCAGGTCAACCAATAAAA
AGTGCCACCGCTGAGGCGTTAGCTCAAGGGAACCCTCATCAAGTTGATTTCTGCCACGTTCCATACGGTG
CGAGTCATATTGAATGCAGTTTCTCCGTCTCGTTTTCTTCTGAACTACGTCAACCATATAAGTGTAACTC
AAGCAAAGTTAAACAAACGCTAGTGCAATTAGTCGAGCTCTACGAAACGAAAATCGGCTGGACTGAGCTA
GCAACCCGATATTTGATGAACATTTGCAACGGTAAATGGCTGTGGAAAAATACCCGTAAAGCCTATTGCT
GGAACATTGTACTTACACCTTGGCCTTGGAACGGGGAAAAGGTTGGATTTGAAGATATTCGTACTAACTA
CACCTCACGGCAAGACTTTAAAAATAATAAAAATTGGTCTGCTATAGTTGAAATGATCAAAACCGCATTT
TCTAGTACTGATGGGCTGGCGATATTTGAAGTCAGGGCCACCTTGCACTTGCCAACGAATGCTATGGTGC
GGCCAAGCCAAGTTTTCACAGAAAAAGAAAGTGGCAGTAAAAGTAAATCTAAAACTCAAAACAGTCGAGT
TTTTCAGAGTACAACTATTGATGGTGAACGATCGCCAATACTAGGGGCCTTTAAAACGGGAGCAGCTATT
GCAACCATTGACGACTGGTATCCTGAAGCCACTGAGCCACTAAGGGTCGGACGGTTTGGGGTTCATCGCG
AAGATGTCACTTGCTACCGTCATCCGTCTACCGGAAAAGATTTTTTCTCGATATTACAACAAGCAGAGCA
CTATATTGAAGTGTTGAGCGCCAACAAAACTCCCGCTCAAGAAACTATCAACGACATGCACTTTTTAATG
GCTAACCTGATTAAGGGTGGGATGTTCCAGCATAAAGGAGACTGACT
